>Addgene plasmid #39606 | KHBD00503 | depositor partial sequence | sequence record 50046 | KHBD00503 sequence 2892 bps
ATGGGTTCCTCGTCGTCGGGAACGAAACACAAGAAGGACAAGAAGAACCGTCATCGCTCGCGATCGTCGG
AGCGACCGCGGCGCGTCACAGAGGACGAGGATGTCACACTGGATCTCACCGACGACTCCTCGTCGCGGCA
CAGACACCACAAGCACAAGAAGCACAAGGAGCACCGCCACAAGCACCACAAGCAAAAGGAGCGCGAGCGC
GCGAACGAGGTCATCTCCCTAGAGGAATCGGACTCGGATAGTTCCGACTGCGTGGAGGTGCCGGTACAGG
CGCAGGTGCAGGCGCAGGCCAAGTTGAGGGACGCCAGAGAATCGTCCAATCGTGACAAGGAGCGGGATTC
TGGACGCGATCGTGAACTCCTAAGAGAAAGGGAGCGAGAACGAGATCGTGAGCGGGAGAGGGATCGGGAT
CGGGAAAAGGAGCGCGAACGGGAGCGTGAGAAGGAGCGTCTCAGGGAGCGGGAGGAGCGCGAGAGAGAGC
GTGAGAAGGAACGTATCAGAGAACGCGAGAAAGAACGCCTTAGGGAGCGCGAGAGGGAGCGGGGACGCGA
ACGTGTACGGGAGCTCACAGCTCCTCCACCACCCCAAATCTCCAAGCATGCCGAATATGAGTCTAGGCGA
GAGCGTGAGATCGAACGGGAACGGGACGCCCGCAAGCGATCTGGCAGAGAACGTGAAAGGGAACGTAATA
GGGAACGGTCCCGATCCCAGTCGCCAGCATCGTCGTCGCGTAAACCAGCCACTAAGGAACGCGAACCATC
GTCTCGTTCCTTCTCGCCAATACCAGAAAACGGAGCCGGCGATGTCCTGTCCATTACGGAGACGAACAAA
CTTCGCGCCAAGCTGGGTCTGAAGCCACTCGAAGTTGATAGTGGTCCCAGCAAGGCAGGCCCTCCGCCTG
GAAGCAGTAGTCAAGGCGAGATCAAAAAACCCCATGGCGAGGCCGATCTCTCCTCGTACAAGGATGAGTG
GGGCGAGTTCTTGCACAAGCCGGCCGACAATCTAAAGGAGAAAAGGGAGGCAGAGAAGCTGCGCGAGAAA
CTCAAACAGCGCAAGGAGAAACGATTCTTAGAGGAGCGCCTGGCTCGCATCAAAACACTGGGAGAGTCTG
ATGAGGAAACTGACAATGTGTCCAAGTGGGTGGACAAGAACAAGCGGGTTGTCAACGAACGCGAGGAGGC
GATGCGTAAGGCCAAAGAGTTGGAGGAACTGGATGAGGCCTTTGGTGTTTCGGAGATTCTCGAGCAAGAG
AAAACCAAAGCTCGTCAGCGAGCATATGGCGATAGCAATCTAAAGGGCCTGCGTGTGGATCATGATATGG
ATGATTTCGGCGAAGGACGCACTGTTATTCTAACTCTTAAGGATCAAGATGTGCTTAACGAGGAGGAAGG
CGACACTCTAGTCAATGTTAACATGGTCGACGAAGAGCGCTATAAGAAGAATGTGGCCAACAAGAAGCAG
AATCCGCTCAGTTATGGTTATAACGTATACGAGGAGCAGTACGATGAATTGGGCAATCCCATCGAACGTT
CAGTGCTGGAGAAGTACGATGATGAAATGGAAGGTCAGCCGAAAAAGCGCAAGAACTTTGTGATTGGTGA
GAATATGGATGAGGAGCGGGAGCACAGACGCAAGCTCCTGGAGATTAAGACCAAATTAGCCGGCAAGCGT
TTGGAAACCTTGGAGGACACCAATCTGCAGCTAGCATCGGACACTTACAGTGCAGAAGAGTTGGCCAAAT
TTAAAAAGCCAAAGAAAAAGGTTAAGAAACTTCGGCAGAAACTTAAAGCCGAGGATCTTGCGCCTTTGGC
GATGGGCGAAGCATCAGGTTCTTCAGACTTTGGTAGTCGAGGTGGACGTTATCGTGATCACGAAGATGCG
GAAATGGAAGAGTTTAAACCCCAAATAAAAGTGGAAGTAGAGGATGATGATTTGGAACGTGTACTTGCCA
AGGCTCGCAAACTAAAACAAAAGGAGAATATCATCAAGAAGCCTTTGCCCGTCGACTTCGAAAGTATACA
GCGGGAGATAAAACCCGAACATGTGGAGGACACCGCATCAGGTGTGGTCCTTACCGGCGTCGATGGCAAC
ATTGTCTTGAACGCCACAGCTGAGTTTTGCCGCACTCTGGGTGACATTCCCACGTACGGTATGGCGGGCA
ACCGTAATGAGGACTCCAATGACATGATGGACTTTGACAAGACCGAACAGCCGGAGGAGCATATGGAAAC
ACATACCGATGAGCCTGCCCTGAGTCACGGCACCTGGAATTCGGTCAATCCCGATGAAGTCATGCAGCCC
GCCGATTTGGATAATCTGGGTGAAGACCTGGAAGATCGTGCCATTCTAGACGAGGAGCCCGATGTGGGAG
CTGGTGTAGCGAATGCTCTGCGATTGGCGCTGTCCAAGGGTTACCTTGAAAAGGAGGAAAAGAACAGACC
TAGCAACACAAAAATGGCCCATCTGCAGGCCAAGAACTATTCCATTGAGGATAAAGCGGCTGGTGAGGAC
GAGAAGGTTGGCCGTCGCGATCGCTTCCACTTTGGACCGATTACAGACTTTAAGGACAAGGAGACCTTCA
AGCCCAATGTCAAGTTGGATTATATCGATGACAATGGCCGCATATTGAACCTCAAAGAGGCTTTCCGCTA
CTTGTCACATAAGTTCCATGGCAAGGGGCCCGGCAAGAATAAGATTGAGAAGCGTCTCAAGAAAATGGAG
CAGGATGGGCTAATGAAAACCATGAGTTCGACAGACACACCCTTGGGCACACTGACCATGTTGCAGCAGA
AGCAAAAGGAGACGAAGACCGCTTACGTGGTGCTCAGTGGCAACAACAAAAATGTACCAGGTGTCAGTGG
CTCCGCAATAGCCAAATTTAAG
