>Addgene plasmid #39606 | KHBD00503 | addgene partial sequence | sequence record 51631 | M13Rev
AATAATGATTTTATTTTGACTGATAGTGACCTGTTCGTTGCAACAAATTGATAAGCAATGCTTTCTTATA
ATGCCAACTTTGTACAAGAAAGTTGGCAACTTAAATTTGGCTATTGCGGAGCCACTGACACCTGGTACAT
TTTTGTTGTTGCCACTGAGCACCACGTAAGCGGTCTTCGTCTCCTTTTGCTTCTGCTGCAACATGGTCAG
TGTGCCCAAGGGTGTGTCTGTCGAACTCATGGTTTTCATTAGCCCATCCTGCTCCATTTTCTTGAGACGC
TTCTCAATCTTATTCTTGCCGGGCCCCTTGCCATGGAACTTATGTGACAAGTAGCGGAAAGCCTCTTTGA
GGTTCAATATGCGGCCATTGTCATCGATATAATCCAACTTGACATTGGGCTTGAAGGTCTCCTTGTCCTT
AAAGTCTGTAATCGGTCCAAAGTGGAAGCGATCGCGACGGCCAACCTTCTCGTCCTCACCAGCCGCTTTA
TCCTCAATGGAATAGTTCTTGGCCTGCAGATGGGCCATTTTTGTGTTGCTAGGTCTGTTCTTTTCCTCCT
TTTCAAGGTAACCCTTGGACAGCGCCAATCGCAGAGCATTCGCTACACCAGCTCCCACATCGGGCTCCTC
GTCTAGAATGGCACGATCTTCCAGGTCTTCACCCAGATTATCCAAATCGGCGGGCTGCATGACTTCATCG
GGATTGACCGAATTCCAGGTGCCGTGACTCAGGGCAGGCTCATCGGTATGTGTTTCCATATGCTCCTCCG
GCTGTTCGGTCTTGTCAAAGTCCATCATGTCATTGGAGTCCTCATTACGGT
