[The description below was written by a language model from this plasmid's Addgene catalogue record.]
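Description:
KHBD00503 is a Gateway entry clone built on the pDONR221 backbone (Invitrogen), carrying the open reading frame of the Drosophila melanogaster gene CG6686 (FBgn0032388, also annotated as SART1). The insert is about 2.9 kb in a backbone of roughly 2.5 kb. It was introduced by Gateway recombination, which in a pDONR vector normally replaces the counter-selectable cassette and leaves the ORF flanked by attL recombination sites. The plasmid is maintained at high copy number in standard E. coli cloning strains such as DH5alpha and is selected with kanamycin. No feature table is provided with the record, so the origin of replication and the exact att site arrangement are inferred from the backbone type rather than documented here. M13 forward and reverse primer sites flank the insert for sequence verification.

The record lists no promoter, as expected for an entry clone. The plasmid is not meant to express the protein itself, but serves as a shuttle from which the ORF can be transferred by LR recombination into any compatible destination vector. The depositor notes that ORFs in this collection were cloned open-ended, without a stop codon. This allows in-frame C-terminal fusions to tags or functional domains supplied by the destination vector, and means a stop codon must also come from that vector. The clone belongs to a collection associated with work on automated screening of protein–DNA interactions at Drosophila regulatory elements. Its likely use is therefore as a source ORF for building expression constructs in such interaction assays, though the record does not specify particular destination vectors.
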