Addgene plasmid #39606: KHBD00503
Depositing lab: Bart Deplancke. Depositing organization: Swiss Federal Institute of Technology (EPFL). Publication: Automated protein-DNA interaction screening of Drosophila regulatory elements. Korneel Hens, Jean-Daniel Feuz, Alina Isakova, Antonina Lagovitina, Andreas Massouras, Julien Bryois, Patrick Callaerts, Susan E. Celniker, Bart Deplancke. Nat Methods. 2011 Oct 30;8(12):1065-70. 10.1038/nmeth.1763 PubMed 22037703.
Backbone
  Vector backbone: pDONR221
  Backbone manufacturer: Invitrogen
  Backbone size w/o insert (bp): 2536
  Vector type: Gateway DONR vector
Growth in bacteria
  Bacterial resistance: Kanamycin, 50 μg/mL
  Growth temperature: 37°C
  Growth strain: DH5alpha
  Copy number: High Copy
Gene/Insert
  Gene/Insert name: CG6686 (alt name: FBgn0032388)
  Species: D. melanogaster (fly)
  Insert size (bp): 2892
  Entrez Gene: CG6686 (a.k.a. Dmel_CG6686, Dmel\CG6686, SART1)
  Promoter: none
  Cloning method: Gateway Cloning
  Sequencing primers: 5′ M13-F20; 3′ M13R
Terms and licenses: Academic/Nonprofit Terms; Industry Terms: Not Available to Industry
Depositor comments: Please note that the ORFs in this collection were cloned open-ended (without a stop codon).
How to cite: KHBD00503 was a gift from Bart Deplancke (Addgene plasmid # 39606 ; http://n2t.net/addgene:39606 ; RRID:Addgene_39606)
